Addgene plasmid #195966: pME minprom_creERT2
Purpose: Gateway pME CreERT2 ORF
Depositing lab: Christian Mosimann. Depositing organization: University of Colorado Denver and Anschutz Medical Campus. Publication: Next-generation plasmids for transgenesis in zebrafish and beyond. Kemmler CL, Moran HR, Murray BF, Scoresby A, Klem JR, Eckert RL, Lepovsky E, Bertho S, Nieuwenhuize S, Burger S, D'Agati G, Betz C, Puller AC, Felker A, Ditrychova K, Botschi S, Affolter M, Rohner N, Lovely CB, Kwan KM, Burger A, Mosimann C. Development. 2023 Mar 28:dev.201531. doi: 10.1242/dev.201531. PubMed 36975217.
Backbone
  Vector backbone: pENTR/D
  Vector type: Cre/Lox
Growth in bacteria
  Bacterial resistance: Kanamycin, 50 μg/mL
  Growth temperature: 37°C
  Growth strain: DH5alpha
  Copy number: High Copy
Gene/Insert
  Gene/Insert name: mouse beta-globin minimal promoter creERT2
  Species: Other
  Cloning method: Restriction Enzyme; 5′ cloning site Unknown (unknown if destroyed)
Terms and licenses: Academic/Nonprofit Terms; Industry Terms: Not Available to Industry
Depositor comments: Please visit https://www.biorxiv.org/content/10.1101/2022.12.13.520107v1.article-info for bioRxiv preprint.
How to cite: pME minprom_creERT2 was a gift from Christian Mosimann (Addgene plasmid # 195966 ; http://n2t.net/addgene:195966 ; RRID:Addgene_195966)
