[The description below was written by a language model from this plasmid's Addgene catalogue record and pLannotate feature annotations shown in this document.]
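Description:
pME minprom_creERT2 is a Gateway middle-entry clone built on the pENTR/D backbone and intended as a modular building block for assembling transgenes, with zebrafish transgenesis as the stated context of the plasmid collection it belongs to. It is a high-copy bacterial plasmid of about 4.9 kb, replicating from a ColE1/pUC-type origin and selected with kanamycin through an aminoglycoside phosphotransferase gene. The backbone also carries rrnB T1 and T2 terminators upstream of the cloning region, which insulate the insert from read-through transcription in bacteria, a T7 promoter next to attL2, and short remnants of lacI and lacZα that have no functional role.

The payload lies between attL1 and attL2, the sites used in an LR Clonase reaction to transfer the cassette into a destination vector, typically together with 5′ and 3′ entry clones in multisite assemblies. According to the catalogue entry, it consists of the mouse beta-globin minimal promoter followed by CreERT2. The feature table annotates the Cre recombinase coding sequence fused in series to the ERT2 mutated human estrogen receptor ligand-binding domain, followed by an SV40 polyadenylation signal. The minimal promoter is not annotated separately, but presumably occupies the unannotated stretch between attL1 and the start of Cre. A minimal promoter gives little expression on its own, so this arrangement lets a candidate enhancer or regulatory element supplied from a 5′ entry clone dictate where CreERT2 is expressed. The ERT2 domain makes recombinase activity dependent on tamoxifen-type ligands, allowing temporally controlled loxP recombination for applications such as lineage tracing or conditional switch reporters.
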