Features (pLannotate 1.2.2; 12 found; start..end, strand, type, name):
     33..132     +  protein_bind   attL1: mutant version of attL; recombination site for the Gateway® LR reaction LR Clonase™
    299..1327    +  CDS            cre: RECR_BPP1 - Experimental evidence at protein level: Swiss-Prot protein existence level 1. Catalyzes site-specific recombination between two 34-base- pair LOXP sites. Its role is to maintain the phage genome as a monomeric unit-copy plasmid in the lysogenic state. From Escherichia phage P1 (Bacteriophage P1).
   1340..2275    +  CDS            ERT2: mutated ligand-binding domain of the human estrogen receptor (Feil et al., 1997)
   2327..2448    +  polyA_signal   SV40 poly(A) signal: SV40 polyadenylation signal
   2474..2573    -  protein_bind   attL2: mutant version of attL; recombination site for the Gateway® LR reaction LR Clonase™
   2591..2609    -  promoter       T7 promoter: promoter for bacteriophage T7 RNA polymerase
   2743..3552    +  CDS            KanR: aminoglycoside phosphotransferase; aph(3')-Ia; confers resistance to kanamycin in bacteria or G418 (Geneticin®) in eukaryotes
   3699..4287    +  rep_origin     ori: high-copy-number ColE1/pMB1/pBR322/pUC origin of replication
   4470..4562    +  CDS            lacI (fragment): lac repressor; lacI; The lac repressor binds to the lac operator to inhibit transcription in E. coli. This inhibition can be relieved by adding lactose or isopropyl-β-D-thiogalactopyranoside (IPTG).
   4617..4644    -  terminator     rrnB T2 terminator: transcription terminator T2 from the E. coli rrnB gene
   4776..4819    +  terminator     rrnB T1 terminator: Escherichia coli rrnB; transcription terminator T1 from the E. coli rrnB gene
   4866..17      -  CDS            lacZα (fragment) (across the origin): LacZα fragment of β-galactosidase; lacZ fragment
>Addgene plasmid #195966 | pME minprom_creERT2 | addgene full sequence | sequence record 385268 | Addgene NGS Result
GTAAAACGACGGCCAGTCTTAAGCTCGGGCCCCAAATAATGATTTTATTTTGACTGATAGTGACCTGTTC
GTTGCAACAAATTGATGAGCAATGCTTTTTTATAATGCCAACTTTGTACAAAAAAGCAGGCTCCGCGGCC
GCCCCCTTCCAATCTGCTCAGAGAGGACAGAGTGGGCAGGAGCCAGCATTGTGTATATAAAGCTGAGCAG
GGTCAGTTGCTTCTTACGTTTGCTTCTGAGTCTGTTGTGTTGACTTGCAACCTCAGAAACAGACATCCCA
TGGGCCGCCCCCTTCACCATGTCCAATTTACTGACCGTACACCAAAATTTGCCTGCATTACCGGTCGATG
CAACGAGTGATGAGGTTCGCAAGAACCTGATGGACATGTTCAGGGATCGCCAGGCGTTTTCTGAGCATAC
CTGGAAAATGCTTCTGTCCGTTTGCCGGTCGTGGGCGGCATGGTGCAAGTTGAATAACCGGAAATGGTTT
CCCGCAGAACCTGAAGATGTTCGCGATTATCTTCTATATCTTCAGGCGCGCGGTCTGGCAGTAAAAACTA
TCCAGCAACATTTGGGCCAGCTAAACATGCTTCATCGTCGGTCCGGGCTGCCACGACCAAGTGACAGCAA
TGCTGTTTCACTGGTTATGCGGCGGATCCGAAAAGAAAACGTTGATGCCGGTGAACGTGCAAAACAGGCT
CTAGCGTTCGAACGCACTGATTTCGACCAGGTTCGTTCACTCATGGAAAATAGCGATCGCTGCCAGGATA
TACGTAATCTGGCATTTCTGGGGATTGCTTATAACACCCTGTTACGTATAGCCGAAATTGCCAGGATCAG
GGTTAAAGATATCTCACGTACTGACGGTGGGAGAATGTTAATCCATATTGGCAGAACGAAAACGCTGGTT
AGCACCGCAGGTGTAGAGAAGGCACTTAGCCTGGGGGTAACTAAACTGGTCGAGCGATGGATTTCCGTCT
CTGGTGTAGCTGATGATCCGAATAACTACCTGTTTTGCCGGGTCAGAAAAAATGGTGTTGCCGCGCCATC
TGCCACCAGCCAGCTATCAACTCGCGCCCTGGAAGGGATTTTTGAAGCAACTCATCGATTGATTTACGGC
GCTAAGGATGACTCTGGTCAGAGATACCTGGCCTGGTCTGGACACAGTGCCCGTGTCGGAGCCGCGCGAG
ATATGGCCCGCGCTGGAGTTTCAATACCGGAGATCATGCAAGCTGGTGGCTGGACCAATGTAAATATTGT
CATGAACTATATCCGTAACCTGGATAGTGAAACAGGGGCAATGGTGCGCCTGCTGGAAGATGGCGATCTC
GAGCCATCTGCTGGAGACATGAGAGCTGCCAACCTTTGGCCAAGCCCGCTCATGATCAAACGCTCTAAGA
AGAACAGCCTGGCCTTGTCCCTGACGGCCGACCAGATGGTCAGTGCCTTGTTGGATGCTGAGCCCCCCAT
ACTCTATTCCGAGTATGATCCTACCAGACCCTTCAGTGAAGCTTCGATGATGGGCTTACTGACCAACCTG
GCAGACAGGGAGCTGGTTCACATGATCAACTGGGCGAAGAGGGTGCCAGGCTTTGTGGATTTGACCCTCC
ATGATCAGGTCCACCTTCTAGAATGTGCCTGGCTAGAGATCCTGATGATTGGTCTCGTCTGGCGCTCCAT
GGAGCACCCAGTGAAGCTACTGTTTGCTCCTAACTTGCTCTTGGACAGGAACCAGGGAAAATGTGTAGAG
GGCATGGTGGAGATCTTCGACATGCTGCTGGCTACATCATCTCGGTTCCGCATGATGAATCTGCAGGGAG
AGGAGTTTGTGTGCCTCAAATCTATTATTTTGCTTAATTCTGGAGTGTACACATTTCTGTCCAGCACCCT
GAAGTCTCTGGAAGAGAAGGACCATATCCACCGAGTCCTGGACAAGATCACAGACACTTTGATCCACCTG
ATGGCCAAGGCAGGCCTGACCCTGCAGCAGCAGCACCAGCGGCTGGCCCAGCTCCTCCTCATCCTCTCCC
ACATCAGGCACATGAGTAACAAAGGCATGGAGCATCTGTACAGCATGAAGTGCAAGAACGTGGTGCCCCT
CTATGACCTGCTGCTGGAGGCGGCGGACGCCCACCGCCTACATGCGCCCACTAGCCGTGGAGGGGCATCC
GTGGAGGAGACGGACCAAAGCCACTTGGCCACTGCGGGCTCTACTTCATCGCATTCCTTGCAAAAGTATT
ACATCACGGGGGAGGCAGAGGGTTTCCCTGCCACAGCTTGATGAAGATCTGAGCTCCCTGGCGGAATTCG
GATCTTATTAAAGCAGAACTTGTTTATTGCAGCTTATAATGGTTACAAATAAAGCAATAGCATCACAAAT
TTCACAAATAAAGCATTTTTTTCACTGCATTCTAGTTGTGGTTTGTCCAAACTCATCAATGTATCTTATC
ATGTCTGAAGGGTGGGCGCGCCGACCCAGCTTTCTTGTACAAAGTTGGCATTATAAGAAAGCATTGCTTA
TCAATTTGTTGCAACGAACAGGTCACTATCAGTCAAAATAAAATCATTATTTGCCATCCAGCTGATATCC
CCTATAGTGAGTCGTATTACATGGTCATAGCTGTTTCCTGGCAGCTCTGGCCCGTGTCTCAAAATCTCTG
ATGTTACATTGCACAAGATAAAAATATATCATCATGAACAATAAAACTGTCTGCTTACATAAACAGTAAT
ACAAGGGGTGTTATGAGCCATATTCAACGGGAAACGTCGAGGCCGCGATTAAATTCCAACATGGATGCTG
ATTTATATGGGTATAAATGGGCTCGCGATAATGTCGGGCAATCAGGTGCGACAATCTATCGCTTGTATGG
GAAGCCCGATGCGCCAGAGTTGTTTCTGAAACATGGCAAAGGTAGCGTTGCCAATGATGTTACAGATGAG
ATGGTCAGACTAAACTGGCTGACGGAATTTATGCCTCTTCCGACCATCAAGCATTTTATCCGTACTCCTG
ATGATGCATGGTTACTCACCACTGCGATCCCCGGAAAAACAGCATTCCAGGTATTAGAAGAATATCCTGA
TTCAGGTGAAAATATTGTTGATGCGCTGGCAGTGTTCCTGCGCCGGTTGCATTCGATTCCTGTTTGTAAT
TGTCCTTTTAACAGCGATCGCGTATTTCGTCTCGCTCAGGCGCAATCACGAATGAATAACGGTTTGGTTG
ATGCGAGTGATTTTGATGACGAGCGTAATGGCTGGCCTGTTGAACAAGTCTGGAAAGAAATGCATAAACT
TTTGCCATTCTCACCGGATTCAGTCGTCACTCATGGTGATTTCTCACTTGATAACCTTATTTTTGACGAG
GGGAAATTAATAGGTTGTATTGATGTTGGACGAGTCGGAATCGCAGACCGATACCAGGATCTTGCCATCC
TATGGAACTGCCTCGGTGAGTTTTCTCCTTCATTACAGAAACGGCTTTTTCAAAAATATGGTATTGATAA
TCCTGATATGAATAAATTGCAGTTTCATTTGATGCTCGATGAGTTTTTCTAATCAGAATTGGTTAATTGG
TTGTAACACTGGCAGAGCATTACGCTGACTTGACGGGACGGCGCAAGCTCATGACCAAAATCCCTTAACG
TGAGTTACGCGTCGTTCCACTGAGCGTCAGACCCCGTAGAAAAGATCAAAGGATCTTCTTGAGATCCTTT
TTTTCTGCGCGTAATCTGCTGCTTGCAAACAAAAAAACCACCGCTACCAGCGGTGGTTTGTTTGCCGGAT
CAAGAGCTACCAACTCTTTTTCCGAAGGTAACTGGCTTCAGCAGAGCGCAGATACCAAATACTGTTCTTC
TAGTGTAGCCGTAGTTAGGCCACCACTTCAAGAACTCTGTAGCACCGCCTACATACCTCGCTCTGCTAAT
CCTGTTACCAGTGGCTGCTGCCAGTGGCGATAAGTCGTGTCTTACCGGGTTGGACTCAAGACGATAGTTA
CCGGATAAGGCGCAGCGGTCGGGCTGAACGGGGGGTTCGTGCACACAGCCCAGCTTGGAGCGAACGACCT
ACACCGAACTGAGATACCTACAGCGTGAGCTATGAGAAAGCGCCACGCTTCCCGAAGGGAGAAAGGCGGA
CAGGTATCCGGTAAGCGGCAGGGTCGGAACAGGAGAGCGCACGAGGGAGCTTCCAGGGGGAAACGCCTGG
TATCTTTATAGTCCTGTCGGGTTTCGCCACCTCTGACTTGAGCGTCGATTTTTGTGATGCTCGTCAGGGG
GGCGGAGCCTATGGAAAAACGCCAGCAACGCGGCCTTTTTACGGTTCCTGGCCTTTTGCTGGCCTTTTGC
TCACATGTTCTTTCCTGCGTTATCCCCTGATTCTGTGGATAACCGTATTACCGCCTTTGAGTGAGCTGAT
ACCGCTCGCCGCAGCCGAACGACCGAGCGCAGCGAGTCAGTGAGCGAGGAAGCGGAAGAGCGCCCAATAC
GCAAACCGCCTCTCCCCGCGCGTTGGCCGATTCATTAATGCAGCTGGCACGACAGGTTTCCCGACTGGAA
AGCGGGCAGTGAGCGCAACGCAATTAATACGCGTACCGCTAGCCAGGAAGAGTTTGTAGAAACGCAAAAA
GGCCATCCGTCAGGATGGCCTTCTGCTTAGTTTGATGCCTGGCAGTTTATGGCGGGCGTCCTGCCCGCCA
CCCTCCGGGCCGTTGCTTCACAACGTTCAAATCCGCTCCCGGCGGATTTGTCCTACTCAGGAGAGCGTTC
ACCGACAAACAACAGATAAAACGAAAGGCCCAGTCTTCCGACTGAGCCTTTCGTTTTATTTGATGCCTGG
CAGTTCCCTACTCTCGCGTTAACGCTAGCATGGATGTTTTCCCAGTCACGACGTT
